>Addgene plasmid #55573 | mTurquoise-Paxillin-22 | depositor partial sequence | sequence record 85980 | insert sequence
TAGCACCATGGACGACCTCGATGCCTTACTGGCAGACCTGGAATCCACCACCTCGCATATCTCTAAGCGA
CCGGTGTTTCTAACAGAGGAAACGCCTTACTCCTACCCAACTGGAAACCATACGTACCAGGAGATTGCTG
TGCCACCGCCGGTGCCCCCGCCGCCTTCCAGTGAGGCCCTAAATGGCACTGTGATTGACCCCTTAGACCA
GTGGCAACCCAGCGTGTCCAGATACGGCCACCAGCAACCTCAGTCCCAGTCTCCGATATACAGCTCTAGT
GCCAAAAGCTCCAGTGCCTCTGTTCCTAGAGACGGGCTCAGCTCCCCTTCTCCCCGTGCCAGTGAGGAGG
AACACGTGTACAGCTTCCCAAACAAGCAGAAGTCTGCAGAACCATCTCCCACAATGACCAGCACCTCCCT
GGGCAGCAACCTCTCGGAACTGGACAGGCTTCTCCTGGAACTGAATGCTGTTCAACATAATCCCCCCAGT
GGCTTCTCAGCAGATGAAGTCAGCAGAAGCCCATCACTGCCCAATGTGACCGGACCTCACTATGTCATCC
CAGAGAGCAGCAGCTCTGCAGGAGGGAAGGCTGCACCCCCTACAAAAGAAAAACCAAAGCGGAATGGTGG
GCGTGGGATTGAAGATGTGCGTCCCAGTGTGGAGAGCCTGCTGGATGAGCTGGAGAGCTCTGTGCCAAGC
CCAGTCCCTGCAATCACTGTGAGCCAAGGGGAGGTGAGCAGCCCCCAGCGTGTCAACGCCAGTCAGCAGC
AGACCCGTATCTCTGCTTCTTCAGCTACACGAGAACTGGATGAGCTGATGGCGTCCCTCTCTGACTTTAA
GTTCATGGCACAGGGGAAAGCCGGCGGCAGCAGCTCCCCACCATCCACCACCCCAAAGCCTGGCAGTCAG
CTGGACACCATGCTGGGAAGTCTGCAGTCTGACCTGAACAAACTGGGGGTAGCGACGGTCGCCAAGGGTG
TGTGCGGAGCCTGCAAGAAGCCGATTGCTGGGCAGGTAGTTACAGCCATGGGGAAGACCTGGCACCCTGA
GCACTTCGTCTGCACCCACTGCCAGGAGGAGATTGGATCACGGAACTTCTTTGAGCGGGATGGGCAGCCC
TACTGTGAGAAGGACTATCACAACCTCTTCTCTCCTCGCTGCTACTACTGCAATGGGCCAATCCTTGATA
AAGTGGTGACGGCTTTGGACAGGACGTGGCACCCTGAACACTTTTTCTGTGCCCAGTGTGGAGTTTTCTT
TGGACCTGAAGGATTTCATGAGAAGGATGGCAAAGCCTATTGCCGCAAGGACTACTTTGACATGTTTGCT
CCCAAGTGTGGAGGCTGTGCCCGGGCTATCCTGGAAAATTACATTTCTGCCTTAAACACCCTGTGGCACC
CTGAGTGCTTTGTCTGTCGGGAATGTTTCACACCGTTCATCAACGGCAGCTTCTTCGAGCACGACGGCCA
GCCCTACTGCGAGGTGCATTACCACGAGCGCCGCGGCTCGCTGTGCTCTGGCTGCCAGAAGCCCATCACG
GGACGCTGCATCACTGCCATGGGCAAGAAATTTCACCCCGAACACTTTGTCTGTGCCTTCTGCCTCAAGC
AGCTCAACAAAGGAACCTTCAAAGAACAGAACGACAAGCCCTACTGTCAGAACTGCTTTCTCAAACTCTT
CTGTCTCGAGCTCAAGCTTCGAATTCTGCAGTCGACGGTACCGCGGGCCCGGGATCCACCGGTCGCCACC
ATGGTGAGCAAGGGCGAGGAGCTGTTCACCGGGGTGGTGCCCATCCTGGTCGAGCTGGACGGCGACGTAA
ACGGCCACAAGTTCAGCGTGTCCGGCGAGGGCGAGGGCGATGCCACCTACGGCAAGCTGACCCTGAAGTT
CATCTGCACCACCGGCAAGCTGCCCGTGCCCTGGCCCACCCTCGTGACCACCCTGTCCTGGGGCGTGCAG
TGCTTCGCCCGCTACCCCGACCACATGAAGCAGCACGACTTCTTCAAGTCCGCCATGCCCGAAGGCTACG
TCCAGGAGCGCACCATCTTCTTCAAGGACGACGGCAACTACAAGACCCGCGCCGAGGTGAAGTTCGAGGG
CGACACCCTGGTGAACCGCATCGAGCTGAAGGGCATCGACTTCAAGGAGGACGGCAACATCCTGGGGCAC
AAGCTGGAGTACAACTACATCAGCGACAACGTCTATATCACCGCCGACAAGCAGAAGAACGGCATCAAGG
CCAACTTCAAGATCCGCCACAACATCGAGGACGGCGGCGTGCAGCTCGCCGACCACTACCAGCAGAACAC
CCCCATCGGCGACGGCCCCGTGCTGCTGCCCGACAACCACTACCTGAGCACCCAGTCCAAGCTGAGCAAA
GACCCCAACGAGAAGCGCGATCACATGGTCCTGCTGGAGTTCGTGACCGCCGCCGGGATCACTCTCGGCA
TGGACGAGCTGTACAAGTAAAGCGGCCGCGACTCT
