>Addgene plasmid #55573 | mTurquoise-Paxillin-22 | addgene partial sequence | sequence record 112452 | C-ter-GFP 5'-CTCCTCGCCCTTGCTCAC-3'
TCGACTGCAGAATTCGAAGCTTGAGCTCGAGACAGAAGAGTTTGAGAAAGCAGTTCTGACAGTAGGGCTT
GTCGTTCTGTTCTTTGAAGGTTCCTTTGTTGAGCTGCTTGAGGCAGAAGGCACAGACAAAGTGTTCGGGG
TGAAATTTCTTGCCCATGGCAGTGATGCAGCGTCCCGTGATGGGCTTCTGGCAGCCAGAGCACAGCGAGC
CGCGGCGCTCGTGGTAATGCACCTCGCAGTAGGGCTGCCCGTCGTGCTCGAAGAAGCTGCCGTTGATGAA
CGGTGTGAAACATTCCCGACAGACAAAGCACTCAGGGTGCCACAGGGTGTTTAAGGCAGAAATGTAATTT
TCCAGGATAGCCCGGGCACAGCCTCCACACTTGGGAGCAAACATGTCAAAGTAGTCCTTGCGGCAATAGG
CTTTGCCATCCTTCTCATGAAATCCTTCAGGTCCAAAGAAAACTCCACACTGGGCACAGAAAAAGTGTTC
AGGGTGCCACGTCCTGTCCAAAGCCGTCACCACTTTATCAAGGATTGGCCCATTGCAGTAGTAGCAGCGA
GGAGAGAAGAGGTTGTGATAGTCCTTCTCACAGTAGGGCTGCCCATCCCGCTCAAAGAAGTTCCGTGATC
CAATCTCCTCCTGGCAGTGGGTGCAGACGAAGTGCTCAGGGTGCCAGGTCTTCCCCATGGCTGTAACTAC
CTGCCCAGCAATCGGCTTCTTGCAGGCTCC
