[The description below was written by a language model from this plasmid's Addgene catalogue record.]
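Description:
mTurquoise-Paxillin-22 is a mammalian expression plasmid that produces chicken (Gallus gallus) paxillin fused to the cyan fluorescent protein mTurquoise, for use as a fluorescent marker of focal adhesions. It is built on an mTurquoise backbone of about 4.75 kb (size excluding the insert). The plasmid is maintained at high copy number in E. coli under kanamycin selection. It also carries a neomycin resistance marker, so transfected mammalian cells can be selected with G418, for example to derive stable lines. The record does not name the origin of replication or other backbone elements, and no feature table is provided, so these details cannot be confirmed here.

Expression of the fusion is driven by the CMV promoter, a strong constitutive promoter in most mammalian cell types. The listed 3′ sequencing primer suggests an SV40 polyadenylation signal lies downstream of the cassette. The record places mTurquoise at the C terminus of paxillin, supplied by the backbone. The "22" in the name may refer to the linker between the two proteins, but the record does not say so, and the cloning method is listed as unknown.

Paxillin is an adaptor protein that concentrates at integrin-based focal adhesions, so the fusion labels these structures in live or fixed cells. With excitation at 434 nm and emission at 474 nm, it is imaged in the cyan channel. Typical uses would be visualising adhesion distribution, assembly and turnover, alone or in multicolour imaging with spectrally distinct fluorescent proteins.
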