Addgene plasmid #55573: mTurquoise-Paxillin-22
Purpose: Localization: Focal Adhesions, Excitation: 434, Emission: 474
Depositing lab: Michael Davidson. Depositing organization: Florida State University, Tallahassee.
Backbone
  Vector backbone: mTurquoise
  Backbone size w/o insert (bp): 4750
  Vector type: Mammalian Expression
  Selectable markers: Neomycin (select with G418)
Growth in bacteria
  Bacterial resistance: Kanamycin, 50 μg/mL
  Growth temperature: 37°C
  Growth strain: DH5alpha
  Copy number: High Copy
Gene/Insert
  Gene/Insert name: Paxillin (alt name: NM_204984.1)
  Species: G. gallus (chicken)
  Promoter: CMV
  Tag / fusion protein: mTurquoise (C terminal on backbone)
  Cloning method: Unknown
  Sequencing primers: 5′ CMV-F; 3′ SV40pA-R
Terms and licenses: Academic/Nonprofit Terms; Industry Terms
Depositor comments: . Excitation = 434; Emission = 474
How to cite: mTurquoise-Paxillin-22 was a gift from Michael Davidson (Addgene plasmid # 55573 ; http://n2t.net/addgene:55573 ; RRID:Addgene_55573)
